Addgene plasmid #215520: pENTR2b-PTPN11(D425A,C459S)-Clover
Purpose: Gateway entry vector with a clover-tagged phosphatase-inactive Shp2 mutant (D425A,C459S)
Depositing lab: Johanna Ivaska. Depositing organization: Turku Bioscience Centre. Publication: Dynamic regulation of integrin beta1 phosphorylation supports invasion of breast cancer cells. Conway JRW, Joshi O, Kaivola J, Follain G, Gounis M, Kuhl D, Ivaska J. Nat Cell Biol. 2025 May 26. doi: 10.1038/s41556-025-01663-4. PubMed 40419795.
Backbone
  Vector backbone: pENTR2b
  Backbone manufacturer: Thermo Fisher Scientific Inc.
  Total vector size (bp): 4802
  Vector type: Gateway entry vector
Growth in bacteria
  Bacterial resistance: Kanamycin, 50 μg/mL
  Growth temperature: 37°C
  Growth strain: DH5alpha
  Copy number: High Copy
Gene/Insert
  Gene/Insert name: PTPN11 (alt name: Shp2)
  Species: H. sapiens (human)
  Insert size (bp): 2496
  Mutation: D425A, C459S (Phosphatase inactive)
  Entrez Gene: PTPN11 (a.k.a. BPTP3, CFC, JMML, METCDS, NS1, PTP-1D, PTP2C, SH-PTP2, SH-PTP3, SHP2)
  Promoter: none
  Tag / fusion protein: Clover (C terminal on insert)
  Cloning method: Restriction Enzyme; 5′ cloning site SalI (not destroyed); 3′ cloning site NotI (not destroyed)
  Sequencing primers: 5′ attL1_F; 3′ attL2_R
Terms and licenses: Academic/Nonprofit Terms; Industry Terms
How to cite: pENTR2b-PTPN11(D425A,C459S)-Clover was a gift from Johanna Ivaska (Addgene plasmid # 215520 ; http://n2t.net/addgene:215520 ; RRID:Addgene_215520)
