[The description below was written by a language model from this plasmid's Addgene catalogue record and pLannotate feature annotations shown in this document.]
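Description:
pENTR2b-PTPN11(D425A,C459S)-Clover is a Gateway entry clone built on the commercial pENTR2b backbone, about 4.8 kb in total. It is propagated in E. coli as a high-copy plasmid through a ColE1/pUC-type origin and is selected with kanamycin via an aph(3')-Ia resistance gene. The insert is human PTPN11, encoding the tyrosine phosphatase Shp2, carrying the D425A and C459S substitutions that the record describes as rendering the enzyme phosphatase-inactive. The PTPN11 coding sequence runs directly into Clover, a green/yellow Aequorea-derived fluorescent protein, giving a C-terminal fusion. The roughly 2.5 kb fusion was cloned between SalI and NotI sites, both retained, and is flanked by attL1 and attL2. Upstream rrnB T1 and T2 terminators insulate the cassette from read-through transcription in bacteria.

The entry vector has no promoter driving the insert, so it is not itself an expression construct. Instead, the attL sites allow an LR Clonase reaction to transfer the Shp2-Clover cassette into any attR-containing destination vector, which then supplies the promoter and host-specific elements. The resulting constructs would allow fluorescent tracking of a catalytically dead Shp2. The associated work concerns integrin beta1 phosphorylation and breast cancer cell invasion.

Two sequence records are attached to this entry. The 4,801 nt record matches the catalogue description in size and features. The 6,469 nt record instead shows a CMV enhancer/promoter with intron A, a human IgG1-like coding sequence, an SV40-driven NeoR/KanR cassette and an f1 ori, with no PTPN11, Clover or att sites. It appears to represent a different plasmid and should not be taken as describing this construct.
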