Features (pLannotate 1.2.2; 15 found; start..end, strand, type, name):
    957..1783    -  intron         CMV intron A: human cytomegalovirus intron A (Chapman et al., 1991)
   1919..2122    -  promoter       CMV promoter: human cytomegalovirus (CMV) immediate early promoter
   2123..2426    -  enhancer       CMV enhancer: human cytomegalovirus immediate early enhancer
   2601..3189    -  rep_origin     ori: high-copy-number ColE1/pMB1/pBR322/pUC origin of replication
   3411..3427    +  polyA_signal   bGH poly(A) signal (fragment): bovine growth hormone polyadenylation signal
   3518..3565    -  polyA_signal   HSV TK poly(A) signal: herpes simplex virus thymidine kinase polyadenylation signal (Cole and Stacy, 1985)
   3624..3776    -  CDS            ble (fragment): BLE_KLEPN - Experimental evidence at protein level: Swiss-Prot protein existence level 1. Binding protein with a strong affinity to the bleomycin family of antibiotics. Binds to CL990; an antimitotic-antibiotic compound. From Klebsiella pneumoniae.
   3797..4591    -  CDS            NeoR/KanR: aminoglycoside phosphotransferase from Tn5; aph(3')-II (or nptII); confers resistance to neomycin, kanamycin, and G418 (Geneticin®)
   4640..4739    -  rep_origin     SV40 ori (fragment): SV40 origin of replication
   4733..4929    -  promoter       SV40 promoter (fragment): SV40 enhancer and early promoter
   4933..5035    -  promoter       AmpR promoter: bla
   5062..5490    +  rep_origin     f1 ori (sequence partly withheld): f1 bacteriophage origin of replication; arrow indicates direction of (+) strand synthesis
   5524..5748    -  polyA_signal   bGH poly(A) signal: bovine growth hormone polyadenylation signal
   5762..5962    -  polyA_signal   EF-1α poly(A) signal (fragment): human EF-1α polyadenylation signal
   5975..855     -  CDS            IGG1_HUMAN (across the origin): Experimental evidence at protein level: Swiss-Prot protein existence level 1. Immunoglobulins, also known as antibodies, are membrane-bound or secreted glycoproteins produced by B lymphocytes. In the recognition phase of humoral immunity, the membrane-bound immunoglobulins serve as receptors which, upon binding of a specific antigen, trigger the clonal expansion and differentiation of B lymphocytes into immunoglobulins- secreting plasma cells. Secreted immunoglobulins mediate the effector phase of humoral immunity, which results in the elimination of bound antigens (PubMed:22158414, PubMed:201
>Addgene plasmid #215520 | pENTR2b-PTPN11(D425A,C459S)-Clover | addgene full sequence | sequence record 449448 | Addgene NGS Result
CACGCCGTCCACGTACCAATTGAACTTCACCTCTGGGTCCTCGTGGGACACGTCCACCACCACGCACGTC
ACCTCAGGGGTCCGGGAGATCATCAGGGTGTCCTTAGGCTTAGGAGGGAACAGAAACACGCTTGGTCCGC
CCAGCAGCTCGGGAGCTGGGCATGGAGGGCACGTGTGGGTCTTGTCGCAGGACTTAGGCTCCACCTTCTT
GTCCACCTTGGTGTTGGAAGGCTTGTGGTTCACGTTGCAGATGTAGGTCTGGGTGCCCAGGGAGGAGGAA
GGCACGGTCACCACGGAGGACAGGGAGTACAGGCCGGAGGACTGCAGCACGGCAGGGAAGGTGTGCACGC
CGCTGGTCAGGGCGCCAGAGTTCCAGGACACGGTCACAGGCTCAGGGAAGTAGTCCTTCACCAGGCAGCC
CAGAGCGGCGGTGCCGCCGGAGGTGGACTTGGAGGAAGGGGCCAGAGGGAACACGGAAGGGCCCTTGGTG
GAGGCGGAGCTCACTGTCACGGTGGTGCCTGTGCCCCACACATCGAAGTACCAGGAGGAGCCGTAGTAGT
CCTTCCTGCCACAGTAGTACCTGGCGGTATCATCGGACTGCAGGCTATTCATCTTCAGGAACACCTGGCT
CTTGGAGTTATCCTTGGAGATGCTCAGCCTGCTCTTCAGGGCGGAATTGTAGTTGGTGCCGCCGCCTGTC
CAGATCACTCCCAGCCACTCCAGGCCCTTGCCGGGAGGCTGCCTCACCCAGGAGATGGCGTAGGAGGTCA
GGGAGAAGCCACTAACAGTACAGGTGATGCTCAGGCTCTGAGATGGGGCCACCAGGCCAGGGCCGGACTC
CTTCAGCTGCACCTGTCCGGTGGTATCAGGGAGCCAGAGTAGCAGGAGGAAGAGAAGCTGCGCTGGGGCT
TCCATGGTGGCGGCAAGCTTCCCGAGACGCGTGTCAAGGACGGTGACTGCAGAAAAGACCCATGGAAAGG
AACAGTCTGTTAGTCTGTCAGCTATTATGTCTGGTGGCGCGCGCGGCAGCAACGAGTACTGCTCAGACTA
CACTGCCCTCCACCGTTAACAGCACCGCAACGGGAGTTACCTCTGACTCTTATCAGAACACAACAACTCA
GCTGCCTGCATCTTCTTCTGCCGCTGCCTTAAGTCTTCCAAATGCGTCAGCGGTGCAAGCCCGCTCCCCG
AGCTCATTTTCAGACACATACCCTACCGCCACGGCCTTGTGCGGCACACTGGTGGTGGTGGGCATCGTGC
TGTGCCTAAGTCTGGCCTCCACTGTTAGGAGCAAGGAGCTGCCGAGCGACCATGAGTCGCTGGAGGCATG
GGAGCAGGGCTCGGATGTAGAAGCTCCGCCGCTACCGGAGAAGAGCCCATGTCCGGAACACGTACCCGAG
ATTCGCGTGGAGATCCCACGTTATGTTTAATAAAAACTGCGGGCACTGGGGACGGTGGTGTTGTATATGT
GAATTTGTAAATAATAAATGAGACCCCATCCTGTAAAAATACAGAGTCCGTGTCAGTCTCTGAAGGACAG
TGTATTGGCATATAGCCAATAAAGAGAGTTGTGGCAAAGAGCCATGTTATGGATTAGTAATGGAAAGTAT
CGTCACCAATAGGGGAGTGGTCAATAATGGTCAATAACCCACACCTATAGGCTAAGCTATACCATCACCT
ATAACATGAGGAAGCGGGGGTGTATAGACCCCAAGCCAAAAACAGTATAGCATGCATAAGAAGCCAAGGG
GGTGGGCCTATAGACTCTATAGGCGGTACTTACGTCACTCTTGGCACGGGGAATCCGCGTTCCAATGCAC
CGTTCCCGGCCGCGGAGGCTGGATCGGTCCCGGTGTCTTCTATGGAGGTCAAAACAGCGTGGATGGCGTC
TCCAGGCGATCTGACGGTTCACTAAACGAGCTCTGCTTATATAGACCTCCCACCGTACACGCCTACCGCC
CATTTGCGTCAATGGGGCGGAGTTGTTACGACATTTTGGAAAGTCCCGTTGATTTTGGTGCCAAAACAAA
CTCCCATTGACGTCAATGGGGTGGAGACTTGGAAATCCCCGTGAGTCAAACCGCTATCCACGCCCATTGA
TGTACTGCCAAAACCGCATCACCATGGTAATAGCGATGACTAATACGTAGATGTACTGCCAAGTAGGAAA
GTCCCATAAGGTCATGTACTGGGCATAATGCCAGGCGGGCCATTTACCGTCATTGACGTCAATAGGGGGC
GTACTTGGCATATGATACACTTGATGTACTGCCAAGTGGGCAGTTTACCGTAAATACTCCACCCATTGAC
GTCAATGGAAAGTCCCTATTGGCGTTACTATGGGAACATACGTCATTATTGACGTCAATGGGCGGGGGTC
GTTGGGCGGTCAGCCAGGCGGGCCATTTACCGTAAGTTATGTAACGCGGAACTCCATATATGGGCTATGA
ACTAATGACCCCGTAATTGATTACTATTAATAACTAATGCATGGCGGTAATACGGTTATCCACAGAATCA
GGGGATAACGCAGGAAAGAACATGTGAGCAAAAGGCCAGCAAAAGGCCAGGAACCGTAAAAAGGCCGCGT
TGCTGGCGTTTTTCCATAGGCTCCGCCCCCCTGACGAGCATCACAAAAATCGACGCTCAAGTCAGAGGTG
GCGAAACCCGACAGGACTATAAAGATACCAGGCGTTTCCCCCTGGAAGCTCCCTCGTGCGCTCTCCTGTT
CCGACCCTGCCGCTTACCGGATACCTGTCCGCCTTTCTCCCTTCGGGAAGCGTGGCGCTTTCTCATAGCT
CACGCTGTAGGTATCTCAGTTCGGTGTAGGTCGTTCGCTCCAAGCTGGGCTGTGTGCACGAACCCCCCGT
TCAGCCCGACCGCTGCGCCTTATCCGGTAACTATCGTCTTGAGTCCAACCCGGTAAGACACGACTTATCG
CCACTGGCAGCAGCCACTGGTAACAGGATTAGCAGAGCGAGGTATGTAGGCGGTGCTACAGAGTTCTTGA
AGTGGTGGCCTAACTACGGCTACACTAGAAGAACAGTATTTGGTATCTGCGCTCTGCTGAAGCCAGTTAC
CTTCGGAAAAAGAGTTGGTAGCTCTTGATCCGGCAAACAAACCACCGCTGGTAGCGGTGGTTTTTTTGTT
TGCAAGCAGCAGATTACGCGCAGAAAAAAAGGATCTCAAGAAGATCCTTTGATCTTTTCTACGGGGTCTG
ACGCTCAGTGGAACGAAAACTCACGTTAAGGGATTTTGGTCATGAGATTATCAAAAAGGATCTTCACCTA
GATCCTTTTAAATTAAAAATGAAGTTTTAAATCAATCTAAAGTATATATGAGTAACCTGAGGCTATGGCA
GGGCCTGCCGCCCCGACGTTGGCTGCGAGCCCTGGGCCTTCACCCGAACTTGGGGGGTGGGGTGGGGAAA
AGGAAGAAACGCGGGCGTATTGGCCCCAATGGGGTCTCGGTGGGGTATCGACAGAGTGCCAGCCCTGGGA
CCGAACCCCGCGTTTATGAACAAACGACCCAACACCGTGCGTTTTATTCTGTCTTTTTATTGCCGTCATA
GCGCGGGTTCCTTCCGGTATTGTCTCCTTCCGTGTTTCAGTTAGCCTCCCCCTAGGGTGGGCGAAGAACT
CCAGCATGAGATCCCCGCGCTGGAGGATCATCCAGCCGGCGTCCCGGAAAACGATTCCGAAGCCCAACCT
TTCATAGAAGGCGGCGGTGGAATCGAAATCTCGTGATGGCACGTTGGGCGTCGCTTGGTCGGTCATTTCG
AACCCCAGAGTCCCGCTCAGAAGAACTCGTCAAGAAGGCGATAGAAGGCGATGCGCTGCGAATCGGGAGC
GGCGATACCGTAAAGCACGAGGAAGCGGTCAGCCCATTCGCCGCCAAGTTCTTCAGCAATATCACGGGTA
GCCAACGCTATGTCCTGATAGCGGTCCGCCACACCCAGCCGGCCACAGTCGATGAATCCAGAAAAGCGGC
CATTTTCCACCATGATATTCGGCAAGCAGGCATCGCCATGGGTCACGACGAGATCCTCGCCGTCGGGCAT
GCTCGCCTTGAGCCTGGCGAACAGTTCGGCTGGCGCGAGCCCCTGATGTTCTTCGTCCAGATCATCCTGA
TCGACAAGACCGGCTTCCATCCGAGTACGTGCTCGCTCGATGCGATGTTTCGCTTGGTGGTCGAATGGGC
ACGTAGCCGGATCAAGCGTATGCAGCCGCCGCATTGCATCAGCCATGATGGATACTTTCTCGGCAGGAGC
AAGGTGAGATGACAGGAGATCCTGCCCCGGCACTTCGCCCAATAGCAGCCAGTCCCTTCCCGCTTCAGTG
ACAACGTCGAGCACAGCTGCGCAAGGAACGCCCGTCGTGGCCAGCCACGATAGCCGCGCTGCCTCGTCTT
GCAGTTCATTCAGGGCACCGGACAGGTCGGTCTTGACAAAAAGAACCGGGCGCCCCTGCGCTGACAGCCG
GAACACGGCGGCATCAGAGCAGCCGATTGTCTGTTGTGCCCAGTCATAGCCGAATAGCCTCTCCACCCAA
GCGGCCGGAGAACCAGCGTGCAATCCATCTTGTTCAATCATGCGAAACGATCCTCATCCTGTCTCTTGAT
CGATCTTTGCAAAAGCCTAGGCCTCCAAAAAAGCCTCCTCACTACTTCTGGAATAGCTCAGAGGCCGAGG
CGGCCTCGGCCTCTGCATAAATAAAAAAAATTAGTCAGCCATGGGGCGGGACTATGGTTGCTGACTAATT
GAGATGCATGCTTTGCATACTTCTGCCTGCTGGGGAGCCTGGGGACTTTCCACACCTGGTTGCTGACTAA
TTGAGATGCATGCTTTGCATACTTCTGCCTGCTGGGGAGCCTGGGGACTTTCCACACCCTAACTGACACA
CATTCCACAGCTGGTTCTTTCCGCCTCAGGATTCTTCCTTTTTCAATATTATTGAAGCATTTATCAGGGT
TATTGTCTCATGAGCGGATACATATTTGAATGTATTTAGAAAAATAAACAAATAGGGGTTCCGCGCACAT
TTCCCCGAAAAGTGCCACCTG
[124 nt withheld, positions 5062-5185]
C
[91 nt withheld, positions 5187-5277]
A
[49 nt withheld, positions 5279-5327]
CCTTTGACGTTGGAGTCCACGTTCTTT
[37 nt withheld, positions 5355-5391]
ACCCTATCTCGGTCTATTCTTTTGATTTATAAGGGATTTTGCCGATTTCGGCCTATTGGTTAAAAAATGA
GCTGATTTAACAAAAATTTAACGCGAATTTTAACAAAATATTAACGCTTACAATTTACGCGTCCATAGAG
CCCACCGCATCCCCAGCATGCCTGCTATTGTCTTCCCAATCCTCCCCCTTGCTGTCCTGCCCCACCCCAC
CCCCCAGAATAGAATGACACCTACTCAGACAATGCGATGCAATTTCCTCATTTTATTAGGAAAGGACAGT
GGGAGTGGCACCTTCCAGGGTCAAGGAAGGCACGGGGGAGGGGCAAACAACAGATGGCTGGCAACTAGAA
GGCACAGGGTACCAGATATCATAACTTAAAACTGCCACACGCAAAAAAGAAAACCAAAGTGGTCCACAAA
ACATTCTCCTTTCCTTCTGAAGGTTTTACGATGCATTGTTATCATTAACCAGTCTTTTACTACTAAACTT
AAATGGCCAATTGAAACAAACAGTTCTGAGACCGTTCTTCCACCACTGATTAAGAGTGGGGTGGCACGTA
TTAGGGATAATATTCTCGAGTCATTTACCCGGGGACAGGGAGAGGCTCTTCTGGGTGTAGTGGTTGTGCA
GGGCCTCGTGCATCACGGAGCAGGAGAACACGTTGCCCTGCTGCCACCGGGACTTGTCCACGGTCAGCTT
GGAGTACAGGAAGAAGGAGCCGTCGGAGTCCAGCACAGGAGGGGTGGTCTTGTAGTTGTTCTCAGGCTGG
CCGTTGGACTCCCACTCCACGGCGATATCGGAAGGGTAGAAGCCCTTCACCAGACAGGTCAGGGACACCT
GGTTCTTGGTCATTTCCTCCCTGCTTGGAGGCAGGGTGTACACCTGAGGCTCGCGAGGCTGGCCCTTGGC
CTTGGAGATGGTCTTTTCGATGGGGGCAGGCAGGGCCTTGTTGGAGACTTTGCACTTGTATTCCTTGCCG
TTCAGCCAGTCCTGGTGCAGCACGGTCAGCACAGACACCACCCGGTAGGTGGAGTTGTACTGTTCCTCCC
GAGGCTTGGTCTTGGCGTTGTGCACCTC
