Features (pLannotate 1.2.2; 9 found; start..end, strand, type, name):
      1..46      +  rep_origin     RSF ori (fragment): Plasmids containing the RSF 1030 origin of replication can be propagated in E. coli cells that contain additional plasmids with compatible origins.
    106..149     -  terminator     rrnB T1 terminator: Escherichia coli rrnB; transcription terminator T1 from the E. coli rrnB gene
    281..308     +  terminator     rrnB T2 terminator: transcription terminator T2 from the E. coli rrnB gene
    358..457     +  protein_bind   attL1: mutant version of attL; recombination site for the Gateway® LR reaction LR Clonase™
    520..2298    +  CDS            PTPN11: PTN11_HUMAN - Also known as PTP2C, SHPTP2. Experimental evidence at protein level: Swiss-Prot protein existence level 1. Acts downstream of various receptor and cytoplasmic protein tyrosine kinases to participate in the signal transduction from the cell surface to the nucleus (PubMed:10655584, PubMed:18559669, PubMed:18829466, PubMed:26742426, PubMed:28074573). Positively regulates MAPK signal transduction pathway (PubMed:28074573). Dephosphorylates GAB1, ARHGAP35 and EGFR (PubMed:28074573). Dephosphorylates ROCK2 at 'Tyr-722' resulting in stimulation of its RhoA binding activity (PubMed:18559
   2299..3015    +  CDS            Clover: Clover is a basic (constitutively fluorescent) green/yellow fluorescent protein published in 2012, derived from Aequorea victoria. It is reported to be a rapidly-maturing weak dimer with high acid sensitivity.
   3030..3129    -  protein_bind   attL2: mutant version of attL; recombination site for the Gateway® LR reaction LR Clonase™
   3252..4061    +  CDS            KanR: aminoglycoside phosphotransferase; aph(3')-Ia; confers resistance to kanamycin in bacteria or G418 (Geneticin®) in eukaryotes
   4151..4739    +  rep_origin     ori: high-copy-number ColE1/pMB1/pBR322/pUC origin of replication
>Addgene plasmid #215520 | pENTR2b-PTPN11(D425A,C459S)-Clover | addgene full sequence | sequence record 485200 | Addgene NGS Result
CTTTCCTGCGTTATCCCCTGATTCTGTGGATAACCGTATTACCGCTAGCATGGATCTCGGGGACGTCTAA
CTACTAAGCGAGAGTAGGGAACTGCCAGGCATCAAATAAAACGAAAGGCTCAGTCGGAAGACTGGGCCTT
TCGTTTTATCTGTTGTTTGTCGGTGAACGCTCTCCTGAGTAGGACAAATCCGCCGGGAGCGGATTTGAAC
GTTGTGAAGCAACGGCCCGGAGGGTGGCGGGCAGGACGCCCGCCATAAACTGCCAGGCATCAAACTAAGC
AGAAGGCCATCCTGACGGATGGCCTTTTTGCGTTTCTACAAACTCTTCCTGTTAGTTAGTTACTTAAGCT
CGGGCCCCAAATAATGATTTTATTTTGACTGATAGTGACCTGTTCGTTGCAACAAATTGATAAGCAATGC
TTTTTTATAATGCCAACTTTGTACAAAAAAGCAGGCTGGCGCCGGAACCAATTCAGTCGACTGGATCCGG
TACCGAGGAGATCTGCCGCCGCGATCGCCATGACATCGCGGAGATGGTTTCACCCAAATATCACTGGTGT
GGAGGCAGAAAACCTACTGTTGACAAGAGGAGTTGATGGCAGTTTTTTGGCAAGGCCTAGTAAAAGTAAC
CCTGGAGACTTCACACTTTCCGTTAGAAGAAATGGAGCTGTCACCCACATCAAGATTCAGAACACTGGTG
ATTACTATGACCTGTATGGAGGGGAGAAATTTGCCACTTTGGCTGAGTTGGTCCAGTATTACATGGAACA
TCACGGGCAATTAAAAGAGAAGAATGGAGATGTCATTGAGCTTAAATATCCTCTGAACTGTGCAGATCCT
ACCTCTGAAAGGTGGTTTCATGGACATCTCTCTGGGAAAGAAGCAGAGAAATTATTAACTGAAAAAGGAA
AACATGGTAGTTTTCTTGTACGAGAGAGCCAGAGCCACCCTGGAGATTTTGTTCTTTCTGTGCGCACTGG
TGATGACAAAGGGGAGAGCAATGACGGCAAGTCTAAAGTGACCCATGTTATGATTCGCTGTCAGGAACTG
AAATACGACGTTGGTGGAGGAGAACGGTTTGATTCTTTGACAGATCTTGTGGAACATTATAAGAAGAATC
CTATGGTGGAAACATTGGGTACAGTACTACAACTCAAGCAGCCCCTTAACACGACTCGTATAAATGCTGC
TGAAATAGAAAGCAGAGTTCGAGAACTAAGCAAATTAGCTGAGACCACAGATAAAGTCAAACAAGGCTTT
TGGGAAGAATTTGAGACACTACAACAACAGGAGTGCAAACTTCTCTACAGCCGAAAAGAGGGTCAAAGGC
AAGAAAACAAAAACAAAAATAGATATAAAAACATCCTGCCCTTTGATCATACCAGGGTTGTCCTACACGA
TGGTGATCCCAATGAGCCTGTTTCAGATTACATCAATGCAAATATCATCATGCCTGAATTTGAAACCAAG
TGCAACAATTCAAAGCCCAAAAAGAGTTACATTGCCACACAAGGCTGCCTGCAAAACACGGTGAATGACT
TTTGGCGGATGGTGTTCCAAGAAAACTCCCGAGTGATTGTCATGACAACGAAAGAAGTGGAGAGAGGAAA
GAGTAAATGTGTCAAATACTGGCCTGATGAGTATGCTCTAAAAGAATATGGCGTCATGCGTGTTAGGAAC
GTCAAAGAAAGCGCCGCTCATGACTATACGCTAAGAGAACTTAAACTTTCAAAGGTTGGACAAGGGAATA
CGGAGAGAACGGTCTGGCAATACCACTTTCGGACCTGGCCGGCCCACGGCGTGCCCAGCGACCCTGGGGG
CGTGCTGGACTTCCTGGAGGAGGTGCACCATAAGCAGGAGAGCATCATGGATGCAGGGCCGGTCGTGGTG
CACAGCAGTGCTGGAATTGGCCGGACAGGGACGTTCATTGTGATTGATATTCTTATTGACATCATCAGAG
AGAAAGGTGTTGACTGCGATATTGACGTTCCCAAAACCATCCAGATGGTGCGGTCTCAGAGGTCAGGGAT
GGTCCAGACAGAAGCACAGTACCGATTTATCTATATGGCGGTCCAGCATTATATTGAAACACTACAGCGC
AGGATTGAAGAAGAGCAGAAAAGCAAGAGGAAAGGGCACGAATATACAAATATTAAGTATTCTCTAGCGG
ACCAGACGAGTGGAGATCAGAGCCCTCTCCCGCCTTGTACTCCAACGCCACCCTGTGCAGAAATGAGAGA
AGACAGTGCTAGAGTCTATGAAAACGTGGGCCTGATGCAACAGCAGAAAAGCGGCCGCATGGTGAGCAAG
GGCGAGGAGCTGTTCACCGGGGTGGTGCCCATCCTGGTCGAGCTGGACGGCGACGTAAACGGCCACAAGT
TCAGCGTCCGCGGCGAGGGCGAGGGCGATGCCACCAACGGCAAGCTGACCCTGAAGTTCATCTGCACCAC
CGGCAAGCTGCCCGTGCCCTGGCCCACCCTCGTGACCACCTTCGGCTACGGCGTGGCCTGCTTCAGCCGC
TACCCCGACCACATGAAGCAGCACGACTTCTTCAAGTCCGCCATGCCCGAAGGCTACGTCCAGGAGCGCA
CCATCTCTTTCAAGGACGACGGTACCTACAAGACCCGCGCCGAGGTGAAGTTCGAGGGCGACACCCTGGT
GAACCGCATCGAGCTGAAGGGCATCGACTTCAAGGAGGACGGCAACATCCTGGGGCACAAGCTGGAGTAC
AACTTCAACAGCCACAACGTCTATATCACGGCCGACAAGCAGAAGAACGGCATCAAGGCTAACTTCAAGA
TCCGCCACAACGTTGAGGACGGCAGCGTGCAGCTCGCCGACCACTACCAGCAGAACACCCCCATCGGCGA
CGGCCCCGTGCTGCTGCCCGACAACCACTACCTGAGCCATCAGTCCGCCCTGAGCAAAGACCCCAACGAG
AAGCGCGATCACATGGTCCTGCTGGAGTTCGTGACCGCCGCCGGGATTACACATGGCATGGACGAGCTGT
ACAAGTAGTAAGAATCTAGACCCAGCTTTCTTGTACAAAGTTGGCATTATAAGAAAGCATTGCTTATCAA
TTTGTTGCAACGAACAGGTCACTATCAGTCAAAATAAAATCATTATTTGCCATCCAGCTGCAGCTCTGGC
CCGTGTCTCAAAATCTCTGATGTTACATTGCACAAGATAAAAATATATCATCATGAACAATAAAACTGTC
TGCTTACATAAACAGTAATACAAGGGGTGTTATGAGCCATATTCAACGGGAAACGTCGAGGCCGCGATTA
AATTCCAACATGGATGCTGATTTATATGGGTATAAATGGGCTCGCGATAATGTCGGGCAATCAGGTGCGA
CAATCTATCGCTTGTATGGGAAGCCCGATGCGCCAGAGTTGTTTCTGAAACATGGCAAAGGTAGCGTTGC
CAATGATGTTACAGATGAGATGGTCAGACTAAACTGGCTGACGGAATTTATGCCTCTTCCGACCATCAAG
CATTTTATCCGTACTCCTGATGATGCATGGTTACTCACCACTGCGATCCCCGGAAAAACAGCATTCCAGG
TATTAGAAGAATATCCTGATTCAGGTGAAAATATTGTTGATGCGCTGGCAGTGTTCCTGCGCCGGTTGCA
TTCGATTCCTGTTTGTAATTGTCCTTTTAACAGCGATCGCGTATTTCGTCTCGCTCAGGCGCAATCACGA
ATGAATAACGGTTTGGTTGATGCGAGTGATTTTGATGACGAGCGTAATGGCTGGCCTGTTGAACAAGTCT
GGAAAGAAATGCATAAACTTTTGCCATTCTCACCGGATTCAGTCGTCACTCATGGTGATTTCTCACTTGA
TAACCTTATTTTTGACGAGGGGAAATTAATAGGTTGTATTGATGTTGGACGAGTCGGAATCGCAGACCGA
TACCAGGATCTTGCCATCCTATGGAACTGCCTCGGTGAGTTTTCTCCTTCATTACAGAAACGGCTTTTTC
AAAAATATGGTATTGATAATCCTGATATGAATAAATTGCAGTTTCATTTGATGCTCGATGAGTTTTTCTA
ATCAGAATTGGTTAATTGGTTGTAACATTATTCAGATTGGGCCCCGTTCCACTGAGCGTCAGACCCCGTA
GAAAAGATCAAAGGATCTTCTTGAGATCCTTTTTTTCTGCGCGTAATCTGCTGCTTGCAAACAAAAAAAC
CACCGCTACCAGCGGTGGTTTGTTTGCCGGATCAAGAGCTACCAACTCTTTTTCCGAAGGTAACTGGCTT
CAGCAGAGCGCAGATACCAAATACTGTTCTTCTAGTGTAGCCGTAGTTAGGCCACCACTTCAAGAACTCT
GTAGCACCGCCTACATACCTCGCTCTGCTAATCCTGTTACCAGTGGCTGCTGCCAGTGGCGATAAGTCGT
GTCTTACCGGGTTGGACTCAAGACGATAGTTACCGGATAAGGCGCAGCGGTCGGGCTGAACGGGGGGTTC
GTGCACACAGCCCAGCTTGGAGCGAACGACCTACACCGAACTGAGATACCTACAGCGTGAGCTATGAGAA
AGCGCCACGCTTCCCGAAGGGAGAAAGGCGGACAGGTATCCGGTAAGCGGCAGGGTCGGAACAGGAGAGC
GCACGAGGGAGCTTCCAGGGGGAAACGCCTGGTATCTTTATAGTCCTGTCGGGTTTCGCCACCTCTGACT
TGAGCGTCGATTTTTGTGATGCTCGTCAGGGGGGCGGAGCCTATGGAAAAACGCCAGCAACGCGGCCTTT
TTACGGTTCCTGGCCTTTTGCTGGCCTTTTGCTCACATGTT
